>Addgene plasmid #90603 | CDCA8 B6.6 gRNA | addgene full sequence | sequence record 183318 | Addgene NGS Result
AGTGAGCGAGGAAGCGGAAGAGCGCCCAATACGCAAACCGCCTCTCCCCGCGCGTTGGCCGATTCATTAA
TGCAGCTGGCACGACAGGTTTCCCGACTGGAAAGCGGGCAGTGAGCGCAACGCAATTAATGTGAGTTAGC
TCACTCATTAGGCACCCCAGGCTTTACACTTTATGCTTCCGGCTCGTATGTTGTGTGGAATTGTGAGCGG
ATAACAATTTCACACAGGAAACAGCTATGACCATGATTACGCCAAGCGCGCAATTAACCCTCACTAAAGG
GAACAAAAGCTGGAGCTGCAAGCTTAATGTAGTCTTATGCAATACTCTTGTAGTCTTGCAACATGGTAAC
GATGAGTTAGCAACATGCCTTACAAGGAGAGAAAAAGCACCGTGCATGCCGATTGGTGGAAGTAAGGTGG
TACGATCGTGCCTTATTAGGAAGGCAACAGACGGGTCTGACATGGATTGGACGAACCACTGAATTGCCGC
ATTGCAGAGATATTGTATTTAAGTGCCTAGCTCGATACATAAACGGGTCTCTCTGGTTAGACCAGATCTG
AGCCTGGGAGCTCTCTGGCTAACTAGGGAACCCACTGCTTAAGCCTCAATAAAGCTTGCCTTGAGTGCTT
CAAGTAGTGTGTGCCCGTCTGTTGTGTGACTCTGGTAACTAGAGATCCCTCAGACCCTTTTAGTCAGTGT
GGAAAATCTCTAGCAGTGGCGCCCGAACAGGGACTTGAAAGCGAAAGGGAAACCAGAGGAGCTCTCTCGA
CGCAGGACTCGGCTTGCTGAAGCGCGCACGGCAAGAGGCGAGGGGCGGCGACTGGTGAGTACGCCAAAAA
TTTTGACTAGCGGAGGCTAGAAGGAGAGAGATGGGTGCGAGAGCGTCAGTATTAAGCGGGGGAGAATTAG
ATCGCGATGGGAAAAAATTCGGTTAAGGCCAGGGGGAAAGAAAAAATATAAATTAAAACATATAGTATGG
GCAAGCAGGGAGCTAGAACGATTCGCAGTTAATCCTGGCCTGTTAGAAACATCAGAAGGCTGTAGACAAA
TACTGGGACAGCTACAACCATCCCTTCAGACAGGATCAGAAGAACTTAGATCATTATATAATACAGTAGC
AACCCTCTATTGTGTGCATCAAAGGATAGAGATAAAAGACACCAAGGAAGCTTTAGACAAGATAGAGGAA
GAGCAAAACAAAAGTAAGACCACCGCACAGCAAGCGGCCGCTGATCTTCAGACCTGGAGGAGGAGATATG
AGGGACAATTGGAGAAGTGAATTATATAAATATAAAGTAGTAAAAATTGAACCATTAGGAGTAGCACCCA
CCAAGGCAAAGAGAAGAGTGGTGCAGAGAGAAAAAAGAGCAGTGGGAATAGGAGCTTTGTTCCTTGGGTT
CTTGGGAGCAGCAGGAAGCACTATGGGCGCAGCGTCAATGACGCTGACGGTACAGGCCAGACAATTATTG
TCTGGTATAGTGCAGCAGCAGAACAATTTGCTGAGGGCTATTGAGGCGCAACAGCATCTGTTGCAACTCA
CAGTCTGGGGCATCAAGCAGCTCCAGGCAAGAATCCTGGCTGTGGAAAGATACCTAAAGGATCAACAGCT
CCTGGGGATTTGGGGTTGCTCTGGAAAACTCATTTGCACCACTGCTGTGCCTTGGAATGCTAGTTGGAGT
AATAAATCTCTGGAACAGATTTGGAATCACACGACCTGGATGGAGTGGGACAGAGAAATTAACAATTACA
CAAGCTTAATACACTCCTTAATTGAAGAATCGCAAAACCAGCAAGAAAAGAATGAACAAGAATTATTGGA
ATTAGATAAATGGGCAAGTTTGTGGAATTGGTTTAACATAACAAATTGGCTGTGGTATATAAAATTATTC
ATAATGATAGTAGGAGGCTTGGTAGGTTTAAGAATAGTTTTTGCTGTACTTTCTATAGTGAATAGAGTTA
GGCAGGGATATTCACCATTATCGTTTCAGACCCACCTCCCAACCCCGAGGGGACCCAGAGAGGGCCTATT
TCCCATGATTCCTTCATATTTGCATATACGATACAAGGCTGTTAGAGAGATAATTAGAATTAATTTGACT
GTAAACACAAAGATATTAGTACAAAATACGTGACGTAGAAAGTAATAATTTCTTGGGTAGTTTGCAGTTT
TAAAATTATGTTTTAAAATGGACTATCATATGCTTACCGTAACTTGAAAGTATTTCGATTTCTTGGCTTT
ATATATCTTGTGGAAAGGACGAAACACCGCAGGATCTCGATGTTGTAGGTTTAAGAGCTATGCTGGAAAC
AGCATAGCAAGTTTAAATAAGGCTAGTCCGTTATCAACTTGAAAAAGTGGCACCGAGTCGGTGCTTTTTT
TGAATTCTAGATCTTGAGACAAATGGCAGTATTCATCCACAATTTTAAAAGAAAAGGGGGGATTGGGGGG
TACAGTGCAGGGGAAAGAATAGTAGACATAATAGCAACAGACATACAAACTAAAGAATTACAAAAACAAA
TTACAAAAATTCAAAATTTTCGGGTTTATTACAGGGACAGCAGAGATCCACTTTGGCGCCGGCTCGAGTG
GCTCCGGTGCCCGTCAGTGGGCAGAGCGCACATCGCCCACAGTCCCCGAGAAGTTGGGGGGAGGGGTCGG
CAATTGAACCGGTGCCTAGAGAAGGTGGCGCGGGGTAAACTGGGAAAGTGATGTCGTGTACTGGCTCCGC
CTTTTTCCCGAGGGTGGGGGAGAACCGTATATAAGTGCAGTAGTCGCCGTGAACGTTCTTTTTCGCAACG
GGTTTGCCGCCAGAACACAGGTGTCGTGACGCGGGATCCGCCACCATGACCGAGTACAAGCCCACGGTGC
GCCTCGCCACCCGCGACGACGTCCCCAGGGCCGTACGCACCCTCGCCGCCGCGTTCGCCGACTACCCCGC
CACGCGCCACACCGTCGATCCGGACCGCCACATCGAGCGGGTCACCGAGCTGCAAGAACTCTTCCTCACG
CGCGTCGGGCTCGACATCGGCAAGGTGTGGGTCGCGGACGACGGCGCCGCGGTGGCGGTCTGGACCACGC
CGGAGAGCGTCGAAGCGGGGGCGGTGTTCGCCGAGATCGGCCCGCGCATGGCCGAGTTGAGCGGTTCCCG
GCTGGCCGCGCAGCAACAGATGGAAGGCCTCCTGGCGCCGCACCGGCCCAAGGAGCCCGCGTGGTTCCTG
GCCACCGTCGGAGTCTCGCCCGACCACCAGGGCAAGGGTCTGGGCAGCGCCGTCGTGCTCCCCGGAGTGG
AGGCGGCCGAGCGCGCCGGGGTGCCCGCCTTCCTGGAGACCTCCGCGCCCCGCAACCTCCCCTTCTACGA
GCGGCTCGGCTTCACCGTCACCGCCGACGTCGAGGTGCCCGAAGGACCGCGCACCTGGTGCATGACCCGC
AAGCCCGGTGCCTGAACGCGTTAAGTCGACAATCAACCTCTGGATTACAAAATTTGTGAAAGATTGACTG
GTATTCTTAACTATGTTGCTCCTTTTACGCTATGTGGATACGCTGCTTTAATGCCTTTGTATCATGCTAT
TGCTTCCCGTATGGCTTTCATTTTCTCCTCCTTGTATAAATCCTGGTTGCTGTCTCTTTATGAGGAGTTG
TGGCCCGTTGTCAGGCAACGTGGCGTGGTGTGCACTGTGTTTGCTGACGCAACCCCCACTGGTTGGGGCA
TTGCCACCACCTGTCAGCTCCTTTCCGGGACTTTCGCTTTCCCCCTCCCTATTGCCACGGCGGAACTCAT
CGCCGCCTGCCTTGCCCGCTGCTGGACAGGGGCTCGGCTGTTGGGCACTGACAATTCCGTGGTGTTGTCG
GGGAAATCATCGTCCTTTCCTTGGCTGCTCGCCTGTGTTGCCACCTGGATTCTGCGCGGGACGTCCTTCT
GCTACGTCCCTTCGGCCCTCAATCCAGCGGACCTTCCTTCCCGCGGCCTGCTGCCGGCTCTGCGGCCTCT
TCCGCGTCTTCGCCTTCGCCCTCAGACGAGTCGGATCTCCCTTTGGGCCGCCTCCCCGCGTCGACTTTAA
GACCAATGACTTACAAGGCAGCTGTAGATCTTAGCCACTTTTTAAAAGAAAAGGGGGGACTGGAAGGGCT
AATTCACTCCCAACGAAGACAAGATCTGCTTTTTGCTTGTACTGGGTCTCTCTGGTTAGACCAGATCTGA
GCCTGGGAGCTCTCTGGCTAACTAGGGAACCCACTGCTTAAGCCTCAATAAAGCTTGCCTTGAGTGCTTC
AAGTAGTGTGTGCCCGTCTGTTGTGTGACTCTGGTAACTAGAGATCCCTCAGACCCTTTTAGTCAGTGTG
GAAAATCTCTAGCAGTACGTATAGTAGTTCATGTCATCTTATTATTCAGTATTTATAACTTGCAAAGAAA
TGAATATCAGAGAGTGAGAGGAACTTGTTTATTGCAGCTTATAATGGTTACAAATAAAGCAATAGCATCA
CAAATTTCACAAATAAAGCATTTTTTTCACTGCATTCTAGTTGTGGTTTGTCCAAACTCATCAATGTATC
TTATCATGTCTGGCTCTAGCTATCCCGCCCCTAACTCCGCCCATCCCGCCCCTAACTCCGCCCAGTTCCG
CCCATTCTCCGCCCCATGGCTGACTAATTTTTTTTATTTATGCAGAGGCCGAGGCCGCCTCGGCCTCTGA
GCTATTCCAGAAGTAGTGAGGAGGCTTTTTTGGAGGCCTAGGGACGTACCCAATTCGCCCTATAGTGAGT
CGTATTACGCGCGCTCACTGGCCGTCGTTTTACAACGTCGTGACTGGGAAAACCCTGGCGTTACCCAACT
TAATCGCCTTGCAGCACATCCCCCTTTCGCCAGCTGGCGTAATAGCGAAGAGGCCCGCACCGATCGCCCT
TCCCAACAGTTGCGCAGCCTGAATGGCGAATGGG
[124 nt withheld, positions 4935-5058]
C
[91 nt withheld, positions 5060-5150]
A
[49 nt withheld, positions 5152-5200]
CCTTTGACGTTGGAGTCCACGTTCTTT
[37 nt withheld, positions 5228-5264]
ACCCTATCTCGGTCTATTCTTTTGATTTATAAGGGATTTTGCCGATTTCGGCCTATTGGTTAAAAAATGA
GCTGATTTAACAAAAATTTAACGCGAATTTTAACAAAATATTAACGCTTACAATTTAGGTGGCACTTTTC
GGGGAAATGTGCGCGGAACCCCTATTTGTTTATTTTTCTAAATACATTCAAATATGTATCCGCTCATGAG
ACAATAACCCTGATAAATGCTTCAATAATATTGAAAAAGGAAGAGTATGAGTATTCAACATTTCCGTGTC
GCCCTTATTCCCTTTTTTGCGGCATTTTGCCTTCCTGTTTTTGCTCACCCAGAAACGCTGGTGAAAGTAA
AAGATGCTGAAGATCAGTTGGGTGCACGAGTGGGTTACATCGAACTGGATCTCAACAGCGGTAAGATCCT
TGAGAGTTTTCGCCCCGAAGAACGTTTTCCAATGATGAGCACTTTTAAAGTTCTGCTATGTGGCGCGGTA
TTATCCCGTATTGACGCCGGGCAAGAGCAACTCGGTCGCCGCATACACTATTCTCAGAATGACTTGGTTG
AGTACTCACCAGTCACAGAAAAGCATCTTACGGATGGCATGACAGTAAGAGAATTATGCAGTGCTGCCAT
AACCATGAGTGATAACACTGCGGCCAACTTACTTCTGACAACGATCGGAGGACCGAAGGAGCTAACCGCT
TTTTTGCACAACATGGGGGATCATGTAACTCGCCTTGATCGTTGGGAACCGGAGCTGAATGAAGCCATAC
CAAACGACGAGCGTGACACCACGATGCCTGTAGCAATGGCAACAACGTTGCGCAAACTATTAACTGGCGA
ACTACTTACTCTAGCTTCCCGGCAACAATTAATAGACTGGATGGAGGCGGATAAAGTTGCAGGACCACTT
CTGCGCTCGGCCCTTCCGGCTGGCTGGTTTATTGCTGATAAATCTGGAGCCGGTGAGCGTGGGTCTCGCG
GTATCATTGCAGCACTGGGGCCAGATGGTAAGCCCTCCCGTATCGTAGTTATCTACACGACGGGGAGTCA
GGCAACTATGGATGAACGAAATAGACAGATCGCTGAGATAGGTGCCTCACTGATTAAGCATTGGTAACTG
TCAGACCAAGTTTACTCATATATACTTTAGATTGATTTAAAACTTCATTTTTAATTTAAAAGGATCTAGG
TGAAGATCCTTTTTGATAATCTCATGACCAAAATCCCTTAACGTGAGTTTTCGTTCCACTGAGCGTCAGA
CCCCGTAGAAAAGATCAAAGGATCTTCTTGAGATCCTTTTTTTCTGCGCGTAATCTGCTGCTTGCAAACA
AAAAAACCACCGCTACCAGCGGTGGTTTGTTTGCCGGATCAAGAGCTACCAACTCTTTTTCCGAAGGTAA
CTGGCTTCAGCAGAGCGCAGATACCAAATACTGTTCTTCTAGTGTAGCCGTAGTTAGGCCACCACTTCAA
GAACTCTGTAGCACCGCCTACATACCTCGCTCTGCTAATCCTGTTACCAGTGGCTGCTGCCAGTGGCGAT
AAGTCGTGTCTTACCGGGTTGGACTCAAGACGATAGTTACCGGATAAGGCGCAGCGGTCGGGCTGAACGG
GGGGTTCGTGCACACAGCCCAGCTTGGAGCGAACGACCTACACCGAACTGAGATACCTACAGCGTGAGCT
ATGAGAAAGCGCCACGCTTCCCGAAGGGAGAAAGGCGGACAGGTATCCGGTAAGCGGCAGGGTCGGAACA
GGAGAGCGCACGAGGGAGCTTCCAGGGGGAAACGCCTGGTATCTTTATAGTCCTGTCGGGTTTCGCCACC
TCTGACTTGAGCGTCGATTTTTGTGATGCTCGTCAGGGGGGCGGAGCCTATGGAAAAACGCCAGCAACGC
GGCCTTTTTACGGTTCCTGGCCTTTTGCTGGCCTTTTGCTCACATGTTCTTTCCTGCGTTATCCCCTGAT
TCTGTGGATAACCGTATTACCGCCTTTGAGTGAGCTGATACCGCTCGCCGCAGCCGAACGACCGAGCGCA
GCGAGTC
Features (pLannotate 1.2.2; 27 found; start..end, strand, type, name):
     22..114     +  CDS            lacI (fragment): lac repressor; lacI; The lac repressor binds to the lac operator to inhibit transcription in E. coli. This inhibition can be relieved by adding lactose or isopropyl-β-D-thiogalactopyranoside (IPTG).
    127..148     +  protein_bind   CAP binding site: CAP binding activates transcription in the presence of cAMP. E. coli catabolite activator protein
    163..193     +  promoter       lac promoter: promoter for the E. coli lac operon
    201..217     +  protein_bind   lac operator: The lac repressor binds to the lac operator to inhibit transcription in E. coli. This inhibition can be relieved by adding lactose or isopropyl-β-D-thiogalactopyranoside (IPTG). lac repressor encoded by lacI
    262..280     +  promoter       T3 promoter: promoter for bacteriophage T3 RNA polymerase
    308..534     +  promoter       RSV promoter: Rous sarcoma virus enhancer/promoter
    535..715     +  LTR            5' LTR (truncated): truncated 5' long terminal repeat (LTR) from HIV-1
    762..887     +  misc_feature   HIV-1 Ψ: packaging signal of human immunodeficiency virus type 1
    871..1234    +  CDS            HIV-1 gag (fragment): gag protein from human immunodeficiency virus 1; gag
   1380..1613    +  misc_feature   RRE: The Rev response element (RRE) of HIV-1 allows for Rev-dependent mRNA export from the nucleus to the cytoplasm.
   1990..2016    +  CDS            Rev (fragment): human immunodeficiency virus 1 (HIV-1) Rev protein; rev; enhances nuclear export of unspliced and incompletely spliced viral mRNAs
   2020..2260    +  promoter       U6 promoter: RNA polymerase III promoter for human U6 snRNA
   2307..2374    +  misc_RNA       tracrRNA (fragment): trans-activating CRISPR RNA for the Streptococcus pyogenes CRISPR/Cas9 system
   2423..2540    +  misc_feature   cPPT/CTS: central polypurine tract and central termination sequence of HIV-1
   2609..2820    +  promoter       EF-1α core promoter: core promoter for human elongation factor EF-1α
   2846..3445    +  CDS            PuroR (fragment): puromycin N-acetyltransferase; pac from Streptomyces; confers resistance to puromycin
   3461..4049    +  misc_feature   WPRE: woodchuck hepatitis virus posttranscriptional regulatory element
   4100..4119    +  misc_feature   cPPT/CTS (fragment): central polypurine tract and central termination sequence of HIV-1
   4121..4354    +  LTR            3' LTR (ΔU3): self-inactivating 3' long terminal repeat (LTR) from HIV-1
   4432..4553    +  polyA_signal   SV40 poly(A) signal: SV40 polyadenylation signal
   4593..4728    +  rep_origin     SV40 ori: SV40 origin of replication
   4749..4767    -  promoter       T7 promoter: promoter for bacteriophage T7 RNA polymerase
   4775..4930    +  CDS            lacZα (fragment): LacZα fragment of β-galactosidase; lacZ fragment
   4935..5363    +  rep_origin     f1 ori (sequence partly withheld): f1 bacteriophage origin of replication; arrow indicates direction of (+) strand synthesis
   5416..5520    +  promoter       AmpR promoter: bla
   5521..6381    +  CDS            AmpR: β-lactamase; bla; confers resistance to ampicillin, carbenicillin, and related antibiotics
   6552..7140    +  rep_origin     ori: high-copy-number ColE1/pMB1/pBR322/pUC origin of replication
