[The description below was written by a language model from this plasmid's Addgene catalogue record and pLannotate feature annotations shown in this document.]
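Description:
CDCA8 B6.6 gRNA is a third-generation lentiviral CRISPR guide RNA plasmid built on the pLenti-sgRNA backbone and designed to target human CDCA8. It is propagated in E. coli through a high-copy ColE1/pUC-type origin with ampicillin selection (AmpR), and it also carries an f1 origin and remnants of lac/lacZα cloning-vector sequence. The catalogue lists the empty backbone at 9,151 bp, whereas the full sequence record is 7,301 nt. This would be consistent with loss of a stuffer fragment when the guide oligos were inserted between two BsmBI sites, both destroyed in cloning, although the record does not explain the difference.

The viral cassette begins with an RSV promoter fused to a truncated HIV-1 5' LTR, which makes genomic RNA production Tat-independent. It is followed by the Ψ packaging signal with a partial gag sequence, the RRE for Rev-dependent nuclear export, and a cPPT/CTS element. It ends with a self-inactivating ΔU3 3' LTR, and an SV40 poly(A) signal and SV40 origin lie downstream. Within this frame, a human U6 RNA polymerase III promoter drives the CDCA8-specific spacer fused to the S. pyogenes sgRNA scaffold (annotated as a tracrRNA fragment). A separate EF-1α core promoter expresses puromycin N-acetyltransferase, with a WPRE to enhance transcript expression, so transduced mammalian cells can be selected with puromycin.

No Cas9 is annotated on the plasmid, so the nuclease must be supplied separately in the target cells. The construct belongs to a guide series used to generate knockouts of cell-cycle genes in human cell lines for a large-scale analysis of cell-cycle defects and p53-dependent responses.
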