Addgene plasmid #90603: CDCA8 B6.6 gRNA
Purpose: 3rd generation lentiviral gRNA plasmid targeting human CDCA8
Depositing lab: Iain Cheeseman. Depositing organization: Whitehead Institute for Biomedical Research. Publication: Large-Scale Analysis of CRISPR/Cas9 Cell-Cycle Knockouts Reveals the Diversity of p53-Dependent Responses to Cell-Cycle Defects. McKinley KL, Cheeseman IM. Dev Cell. 2017 Feb 27;40(4):405-420.e2. doi: 10.1016/j.devcel.2017.01.012. Epub 2017 Feb 16. PubMed 28216383.
Backbone
  Vector backbone: pLenti-sgRNA
  Backbone manufacturer: Eric Lander & David Sabatini labs (Addgene plasmid #71409)
  Backbone size w/o insert (bp): 9151
  Vector type: Lentiviral, CRISPR
  Selectable markers: Puromycin
Growth in bacteria
  Bacterial resistance: Ampicillin, 100 μg/mL
  Growth temperature: 37°C
  Growth strain: NEB Stable
  Copy number: Unknown
Gene/Insert
  Gene/Insert name: CDCA8 (Guide Designation B6.6) (alt name: pKMKO series)
  gRNA/shRNA sequence: CACCGCAGGATCTCGATGTTGTAG
  Species: H. sapiens (human)
  Promoter: U6
  Cloning method: Restriction Enzyme; 5′ cloning site BsmBI (destroyed during cloning); 3′ cloning site BsmBI (destroyed during cloning)
  Sequencing primers: 5′ hU6-F (5'-GAGGGCCTATTTCCCATGATT-3'); 3′ EF1a-R (5'-CACGGCGACTACTGCACTTA-3')
Terms and licenses: Academic/Nonprofit Terms; Industry Terms: Not Available to Industry
Depositor comments: Please note that gRNA target sequence listed is not strictly the 20nt spacer sequence, but also contains the 5' BsmBI overhang. For more information about knockout human cell lines generated using this plasmid, please see http://cellcycleknockouts.wi.mit.edu/ .
How to cite: CDCA8 B6.6 gRNA was a gift from Iain Cheeseman (Addgene plasmid # 90603 ; http://n2t.net/addgene:90603 ; RRID:Addgene_90603)
